>Addgene plasmid #90973 | pRS313 - prp8 H1863E | addgene full sequence | sequence record 178486 | Addgene NGS Result
ATGAGTGGACTACCGCCCCCACCTCCTGGTTTTGAAGAGGACAGCGACTTAGCACTTCCACCACCACCAC
CACCACCGCCTGGATACGAAATCGAAGAACTGGATAATCCGATGGTGCCATCATCGGTAAATGAGGATAC
ATTCCTTCCGCCTCCACCACCTCCTCCAAGCAACTTCGAAATAAACGCTGAAGAAATTGTGGACTTCACA
TTACCACCGCCACCACCCCCTCCAGGTCTAGATGAATTAGAGACTAAAGCAGAAAAGAAAGTAGAATTAC
ATGGAAAGAGAAAATTGGACATAGGAAAAGATACTTTCGTCACTCGAAAATCAAGAAAGCGTGCAAAAAA
AATGACCAAAAAGGCAAAGAGAAGCAATTTATATACTCCTAAAGCCGAGATGCCACCGGAACATCTGCGA
AAGATTATTAATACTCACAGTGACATGGCCTCCAAAATGTACAATACTGATAAAAAGGCTTTTCTAGGCG
CTCTAAAGTATTTACCGCACGCGATTTTAAAATTGTTAGAGAACATGCCTCATCCATGGGAGCAAGCCAA
AGAAGTTAAAGTTTTATATCACACTTCAGGAGCCATAACATTTGTGAATGAAACACCAAGAGTAATAGAG
CCTGTATATACTGCCCAATGGTCAGCTACTTGGATAGCAATGAGGAGAGAAAAACGAGATAGAACACATT
TTAAAAGAATGAGATTTCCACCTTTCGATGATGACGAACCACCTCTGTCATATGAACAGCACATAGAAAA
TATCGAGCCACTGGATCCTATAAATCTTCCCTTAGACTCTCAAGATGATGAATATGTTAAAGATTGGCTC
TACGATTCCCGGCCCTTGGAGGAGGATAGTAAAAAGGTCAATGGTACATCTTATAAAAAGTGGAGTTTTG
ATTTACCTGAAATGTCGAACTTATATAGGTTATCAACGCCACTTAGAGATGAAGTAACTGACAAAAATTA
CTATTATCTTTTCGATAAAAAATCTTTTTTTAACGGTAAAGCCCTTAATAACGCAATCCCTGGAGGTCCT
AAATTTGAACCTTTATACCCAAGAGAAGAGGAGGAAGATTATAACGAATTCAACTCTATAGATAGAGTAA
TATTTAGGGTTCCTATTAGAAGCGAATATAAGGTAGCGTTTCCTCATCTATATAATTCCCGGCCCCGTTC
AGTGCGCATACCATGGTATAATAATCCAGTGTCGTGTATTATCCAGAACGATGAGGAGTACGACACGCCT
GCACTTTTTTTTGATCCATCGCTGAACCCAATACCTCACTTTATTGATAATAATTCATCCCTCAACGTAT
CAAATACAAAGGAAAACGGTGATTTCACTTTACCTGAAGATTTTGCACCTCTTTTGGCTGAAGAAGAAGA
ACTTATTTTGCCAAATACAAAAGATGCGATGTCGTTATATCATTCACCTTTTCCATTTAATAGAACTAAA
GGAAAAATGGTGAGAGCACAAGATGTTGCCCTGGCTAAAAAATGGTTTTTGCAACATCCTGACGAGGAGT
ATCCCGTTAAAGTTAAGGTCTCTTACCAAAAGCTCTTGAAGAACTACGTGCTAAATGAATTGCACCCTAC
TTTGCCAACAAACCACAACAAAACTAAGTTATTGAAGAGTTTAAAAAATACCAAGTATTTTCAACAAACT
ACAATTGATTGGGTAGAGGCAGGACTCCAGCTATGTCGACAAGGACACAATATGTTAAATTTATTAATCC
ACAGAAAGGGCCTAACTTATTTACATCTCGACTACAATTTCAATTTAAAACCAACTAAAACCTTAACCAC
AAAAGAACGTAAAAAGTCAAGACTTGGAAACTCATTTCATTTGATGCGTGAATTGCTAAAAATGATGAAA
CTGATTGTAGATACACATGTGCAGTTTAGGTTAGGAAATGTAGATGCCTTCCAGTTAGCAGATGGTATAC
ATTATATTTTGAACCACATAGGACAATTGACCGGTATTTATCGTTATAAATATAAAGTAATGCATCAAAT
CCGCGCATGTAAAGATCTGAAACATATCATATATTATAAGTTTAATAAAAATTTGGGAAAAGGACCTGGT
TGTGGATTTTGGCAACCTGCGTGGAGAGTGTGGCTAAATTTCTTAAGAGGCACTATACCACTACTCGAAA
GATATATTGGAAACCTTATCACACGTCAATTTGAAGGCCGTTCTAATGAAATTGTCAAAACTACAACTAA
ACAAAGACTTGACGCCTACTACGATCTTGAGTTACGAAACTCGGTCATGGATGACATTTTAGAAATGATG
CCTGAGAGTATTCGACAGAAAAAGGCAAGAACTATACTGCAACATTTAAGTGAGGCTTGGAGATGTTGGA
AGGCTAATATTCCATGGGATGTTCCTGGTATGCCAGCCCCAATCAAAAAAATAATTGAACGGTATATAAA
ATCCAAAGCTGATGCCTGGGTATCTGCAGCTCATTACAATCGAGAACGTATAAAGCGTGGAGCTCACGTC
GAAAAGACTATGGTTAAAAAAAATCTGGGGCGTTTAACGAGACTTTGGATCAAAAATGAGCAGGAACGTC
AAAGGCAAATACAGAAAAACGGTCCCGAAATTACTCCCGAAGAGGCTACGACCATATTTTCTGTTATGGT
TGAGTGGCTTGAATCAAGGAGCTTTTCACCAATACCATTTCCACCTTTAACTTACAAAAATGATACTAAG
ATATTAGTTCTTGCCCTCGAAGACCTAAAAGATGTCTACGCATCAAAAGTACGTTTAAATGCATCTGAAA
GGGAAGAACTTGCGTTGATAGAGGAGGCTTATGATAATCCTCACGATACTTTGAACAGAATCAAAAAGTA
CTTGTTGACCCAGCGAGTTTTTAAGCCTGTTGATATAACCATGATGGAAAACTATCAAAACATTTCCCCT
GTTTATTCAGTTGATCCCTTGGAAAAGATTACCGATGCATATCTTGATCAGTATTTATGGTACGAAGCTG
ACCAACGAAAGCTTTTCCCAAACTGGATTAAACCAAGTGATTCAGAGATACCACCTCTTCTGGTATACAA
GTGGACTCAGGGTATAAACAACCTATCTGAAATTTGGGATGTATCCAGAGGCCAATCTGCAGTTTTGCTT
GAGACTACTTTGGGTGAAATGGCCGAAAAAATTGACTTTACTTTACTTAATAGATTACTTCGCCTGATTG
TAGATCCTAATATTGCTGACTATATCACTGCAAAAAATAATGTTGTTATCAACTTTAAAGATATGAGTCA
CGTCAACAAATATGGCTTAATACGCGGGTTGAAGTTCGCTTCTTTCATATTCCAATATTACGGACTAGTT
ATAGATCTTTTACTATTGGGTCAGGAAAGGGCTACAGATTTGGCTGGTCCAGCTAACAATCCAAATGAAT
TTATGCAATTCAAGAGCAAAGAAGTAGAAAAGGCACATCCGATCAGACTTTACACCAGATATTTAGATCG
TATATATATGCTTTTTCACTTTGAAGAAGATGAGGGAGAGGAATTGACTGATGAATACTTGGCAGAGAAT
CCAGATCCAAACTTTGAAAACAGCATCGGATACAATAATAGAAAATGCTGGCCCAAAGATTCGCGCATGA
GGCTAATACGTCAGGACGTTAACCTAGGGCGAGCAGTGTTTTGGGAAATTCAAAGTAGGGTGCCAACTTC
GTTAACGTCAATTAAATGGGAAAATGCTTTTGTTTCCGTATACAGTAAAAACAATCCGAACTTACTCTTC
TCTATGTGTGGTTTTGAAGTCAGAATATTACCAAGACAAAGAATGGAAGAGGTGGTTTCTAACGATGAAG
GTGTTTGGGATTTAGTTGACGAAAGAACCAAGCAAAGAACTGCAAAAGCATATTTAAAGGTATCTGAAGA
AGAAATCAAAAAATTTGACAGCAGAATAAGAGGCATATTGATGGCCTCCGGTTCAACCACTTTTACTAAA
GTGGCCGCTAAATGGAACACTTCACTGATATCCCTTTTCACATACTTTAGAGAAGCCATTGTTGCCACGG
AGCCGTTATTAGATATCCTGGTGAAAGGAGAAACAAGAATTCAAAACCGTGTCAAACTTGGTTTAAATTC
GAAAATGCCAACAAGATTTCCACCTGCTGTTTTTTATACACCAAAAGAACTTGGTGGGTTGGGTATGATT
AGTGCTTCTCATATTTTAATTCCTGCATCTGACTTAAGTTGGTCAAAACAGACCGATACTGGAATTACGC
ATTTTCGTGCTGGTATGACGCACGAGGATGAAAAATTAATCCCAACTATCTTCCGTTACATCACTACTTG
GGAAAATGAATTTTTAGACTCTCAAAGGGTGTGGGCCGAGTATGCAACGAAAAGGCAGGAAGCTATTCAG
CAGAATAGGAGGTTAGCTTTTGAAGAACTTGAAGGATCGTGGGATCGTGGTATACCTCGTATTAGCACTT
TATTTCAAAGAGATCGACATACTCTAGCGTATGACAGAGGTCACAGAATCCGTAGGGAATTTAAACAGTA
CTCTCTAGAGAGAAACAGCCCCTTTTGGTGGACAAACTCCCACCATGACGGTAAATTATGGAATTTAAAT
GCCTATAGAACTGATGTGATTCAAGCCCTAGGAGGTATTGAAACAATTTTGGAACACACTTTATTTAAGG
GGACTGGTTTTAATTCATGGGAAGGTTTGTTTTGGGAAAAGGCGTCCGGGTTTGAGGATTCCATGCAATT
TAAGAAGCTAACTCATGCTCAAAGAACTGGTTTAAGCCAAATTCCAAATCGTAGATTTACCTTATGGTGG
TCACCAACTATTAACAGAGCAAATGTCTATGTCGGTTTCTTGGTGCAATTGGATCTGACTGGTATCTTCC
TCCATGGTAAAATTCCTACGTTAAAAATATCTTTAATTCAAATATTCCGTGCTCATTTGTGGCAAAAAAT
ACATGAAAGTATAGTTTTTGATATTTGTCAAATTCTCGATGGTGAGCTAGATGTTTTGCAAATTGAATCT
GTGACTAAAGAAACAGTGCATCCCCGCAAATCGTACAAGATGAATTCATCTGCCGCGGACATAACTATGG
AAAGTGTTCATGAATGGGAAGTTTCAAAACCCTCCCTATTACATGAAACAAATGACTCATTTAAGGGATT
GATTACCAACAAAATGTGGTTTGATGTACAATTGAGATACGGTGATTATGATTCTCATGATATATCTCGT
TATGTGAGGGCAAAATTCCTCGATTATACAACAGATAATGTCAGCATGTATCCCTCCCCAACAGGTGTTA
TGATCGGTATCGATTTGGCTTATAACATGTATGATGCCTATGGTAATTGGTTCAACGGATTAAAACCTTT
GATACAAAATAGTATGAGAACAATTATGAAAGCTAACCCAGCATTATATGTCCTTCGTGAACGTATTAGA
AAAGGTCTTCAAATATATCAATCTAGTGTACAGGAACCATTTTTAAACTCCTCAAACTATGCCGAGTTAT
TCAATAACGACATTAAACTCTTCGTTGACGACACTAATGTGTATAGAGTTACTGTCGAAAAGACTTTTGA
AGGGAACGTTGCTACAAAAGCAATTAATGGTTGCATTTTCACTTTAAATCCAAAGACTGGGCATCTGTTT
CTGAAAATTATCCATACCTCTGTATGGGCCGGTCAAAAACGTTTAAGCCAATTGGCCAAATGGAAAACAG
CTGAGGAAGTTAGTGCTCTTGTGAGATCTTTGCCCAAAGAAGAGCAGCCAAAACAAATTATCGTCACAAG
AAAGGCAATGCTTGATCCTTTAGAGGTTCACATGCTTGACTTTCCTAACATAGCAATCAGGCCAACAGAG
CTGCGACTACCATTTTCAGCTGCAATGTCAATAGATAAACTTTCTGATGTTGTGATGAAAGCTACTGAAC
CTCAGATGGTTCTGTTTAACATTTATGATGATTGGTTAGACCGTATTTCATCGTACACTGCATTTTCTAG
ACTTACACTACTTTTAAGAGCTTTAAAGACGAACGAGGAAAGTGCCAAAATGATTCTACTCAGTGACCCC
ACGATCACTATCAAATCGTACCATTTATGGCCTTCATTCACTGATGAACAATGGATCACTATCGAATCTC
AAATGAGAGATTTGATTTTGACTGAGTACGGCAGAAAATACAATGTCAATATATCTGCCTTAACTCAAAC
GGAAATTAAAGATATTATATTGGGTCAAAATATCAAGGCACCATCTGTGAAGAGACAAAAAATGGCTGAA
TTAGAAGCTGCCAGGTCAGAAAAGCAGAACGACGAAGAAGCTGCAGGTGCATCAACTGTTATGAAAACTA
AAACTATCAATGCGCAAGGTGAGGAGATAGTTGTAGTAGCTTCCGCTGATTACGAAAGTCAAACGTTTAG
T
[735 nt withheld, positions 6442-7176]
TTACAGTTTAGCGAATTGGCGGGGGACGAAGAGTTAGAGGCCGAACAAATCGATGTATTTAGCTGAATAT
ATTCCCCAATAAACTGGAATCTGTTATTTCATAGATATATATGTAAGTATAAGTTTGTATGTATAATATT
CAACGCATTTTTTATGCCCGTCGTAGTTGCTACCTACCACACGATGATGTATTATAATTTCGGAACTACT
TCAAAGCTACGCTTTCCGCACTATGAAAAGCTATAAGTATGTGAAAATTGGTCATTGACTGTGATTCTAT
TTCAAAAAGTAACCAAAGGAGATAGACATCGTTCGGACAGAAAATGGTCCGTTGTCACTCCCATTCCATT
ATGTCCTTCATATAGAAATTGGATATTCTTGTTTTCATTTCGCGCAATAAAGCAATTCCGTGCGGCAGAA
AGAACTTATATATATTTAACTGATCTTACGCTATTTATGGCAAAACTTGTGTTACATTTTTGAAGATAAA
GTTACAATCATTACGGCAGCCTCAAAACAAAATTGGGAGAAAACATACTCAAGTGAGTACTCATTTTGTG
CAAGCAAACACTGACAATTGAAGAGATCGTCAGGATGCCCGGAACGCCACAGAAGAACAAGAGGTCTGCG
AGTATATCTGTTTCACCTGCGAAGAAGACAGAGGAAAAAGAAATAATACAAAATGATTCAAAGGCGATAT
TATCTAAGCAAACTAAGAGGAAAAAAAAGTATGCTTTTGCTCCTATAAATAACTTAAATGGGAAGAACAC
CAAGGTATCCAATGCAAGTGTCCTAAAGTCAATAGCCGTTTCACAAGTACGAAATACATCAAGAACAAAA
GATATAAACAAAGCAGTTAGCAAGAGCGTAAAGCAATTACCAAATTCACAAGTTAAACCGAAACGGGAAA
TGTCTAATTTGAGTAGGCATCACGATTTCACTCAAGACGAGGACGGCCCCATGGAAGAAGTAATATGGAA
ATATTCACCTTTACAACGAGATATGTCCGACAAAACAACAAGCGCTGCCGAATACTCTGATGACTACGAA
GATGTCCAAAATCCCTCTTCTACACCTATAGTCCCTAATCGACTGAAAACTGTTCTTAGTTTCACAAATA
TCCAAGTACCCAACGCTGACGTAAATCAACTCATTCAAGAAAATGGAAATGAGCAAGTGCGTCCTAAACC
AGCAGAAATATCTACCAGGGAGTCTCTCCGTAATATAGATGATATTCTCGATGATATAGAGGGCGATTTA
ACTATAAAACCGACGATAACGAAATTCAGCGATTTGCCATCTTCACCCATCAAGGCACCCAACGTTGAAA
AAAAAGCAGAGGTGAATGCAGAAGAAGTAGATAAAATGGATTCAACAGGAGATAGCAACGATGGCGATGA
CTCTTTGATAGATATTTTAACTCAAAAGTATGTTGAGAAACGCAAGAGTGAGAGTCAGATAACAATTCAA
GGCAACACCAATCAAAAAAGTGGAGCCCAGGAAAGTTGTGGGAAGAATGATAACACAAAATCGAGAGGAG
AAATTGAAGATCATGAAAATGTAGACAATCAAGCCAAAACAGGCAATGCATTTTATGAGAATGAAGAAGA
CAGTAATTGCCAAAGAATTAAAAAAAATGAAAAAATAGAATACAATTCTTCAGACGAATTTTCAGACGAT
TCACTAATTGAACTATTGAACGAAACTCAAACACAAGTGGAACCTAACACTATTGAACAAGATTTAGACA
AAGTGGAGAAAATGGTCTCTGACGATTTGAGAATTGCTACTGATTCCACTTTATCCGCATATGCTCTCAG
AGCTAAGTCTGGTGCTCCAAGAGACGGCGTAGTACGATTAGTAATAGTAAGCTTACCTCCAATTCGCCCT
ATAGTGAGTCGTATTACAATTCACTGGCCGTCGTTTTACAACGTCGTGACTGGGAAAACCCTGGCGTTAC
CCAACTTAATCGCCTTGCAGCACATCCCCCTTTCGCCAGCTGGCGTAATAGCGAAGAGGCCCGCACCGAT
CGCCCTTCCCAACAGTTGCGCAGCCTGAATGGCGAATGG
[124 nt withheld, positions 9246-9369]
C
[91 nt withheld, positions 9371-9461]
A
[49 nt withheld, positions 9463-9511]
CCTTTGACGTTGGAGTCCACGTTCTTT
[37 nt withheld, positions 9539-9575]
ACCCTATCTCGGTCTATTCTTTTGATTTATAAGGGATTTTGCCGATTTCGGCCTATTGGTTAAAAAATGA
GCTGATTTAACAAAAATTTAACGCGAATTTTAACAAAATATTAACGCTTACAATTTCCTGATGCGGTATT
TTCTCCTTACGCATCTGTGCGGTATTTCACACCGCATAGATCCGTCGAGTTCAAGAGAAAAAAAAAGAAA
AAGCAAAAAGAAAAAAGGAAAGCGCGCCTCGTTCAGAATGACACGTATAGAATGATGCATTACCTTGTCA
TCTTCAGTATCATACTGTTCGTATACATACTTACTGACATTCATAGGTATACATATATACACATGTATAT
ATATCGTATGCTGCAGCTTTAAATAATCGGTGTCACTACATAAGAACACCTTTGGTGGAGGGAACATCGT
TGGTACCATTGGGCGAGGTGGCTTCTCTTATGGCAACCGCAAGAGCCTTGAACGCACTCTCACTACGGTG
ATGATCATTCTTGCCTCGCAGACAATCAACGTGGAGGGTAATTCTGCTAGCCTCTGCAAAGCTTTCAAGA
AAATGCGGGATCATCTCGCAAGAGAGATCTCCTACTTTCTCCCTTTGCAAACCAAGTTCGACAACTGCGT
ACGGCCTGTTCGAAAGATCTACCACCGCTCTGGAAAGTGCCTCATCCAAAGGCGCAAATCCTGATCCAAA
CCTTTTTACTCCACGCACGGCCCCTAGGGCCTCTTTAAAAGCTTGACCGAGAGCAATCCCGCAGTCTTCA
GTGGTGTGATGGTCGTCTATGTGTAAGTCACCAATGCACTCAACGATTAGCGACCAGCCGGAATGCTTGG
CCAGAGCATGTATCATATGGTCCAGAAACCCTATACCTGTGTGGACGTTAATCACTTGCGATTGTGTGGC
CTGTTCTGCTACTGCTTCTGCCTCTTTTTCTGGGAAGATCGAGTGCTCTATCGCTAGGGGACCACCCTTT
AAAGAGATCGCAATCTGAATCTTGGTTTCATTTGTAATACGCTTTACTAGGGCTTTCTGCTCTGTCATCT
TTGCCTTCGTTTATCTTGCCTGCTCATTTTTTAGTATATTCTTCGAAGAAATCACATTACTTTATATAAT
GTATAATTCATTATGTGATAATGCCAATCGCTAAGAAAAAAAAAGAGTCATCCGCTAGGTGGAAAAAAAA
AAATGAAAATCATTACCGAGGCATAAAAAAATATAGAGTGTACTAGAGGAGGCCAAGAGTAATAGAAAAA
GAAAATTGCGGGAAAGGACTGTGTTATGACTTCCCTGACTAATGCCGTGTTCAAACGATACCTGGCAGTG
ACTCCTAGCGCTCACCAAGCTCTTAAAACGGGAATTTATGGTGCACTCTCAGTACAATCTGCTCTGATGC
CGCATAGTTAAGCCAGCCCCGACACCCGCCAACACCCGCTGACGCGCCCTGACGGGCTTGTCTGCTCCCG
GCATCCGCTTACAGACAAGCTGTGACCGTCTCCGGGAGCTGCATGTGTCAGAGGTTTTCACCGTCATCAC
CGAAACGCGCGAGACGAAAGGGCCTCGTGATACGCCTATTTTTATAGGTTAATGTCATGATAATAATGGT
TTCTTAGGGTCCTTTTCATCACGTGCTATAAAAATAATTATAATTTAAATTTTTTAATATAAATATATAA
ATTAAAAATAGAAAGTAAAAAAAGAAATTAAAGAAAAAATAGTTTTTGTTTTCCGAAGATGTAAAAGACT
CTAGGGGGATCGCCAACAAATACTACCTTTTATCTTGCTCTTCCTGCTCTCAGGTATTAATGCCGAATTG
TTTCATCTTGTCTGTGTAGAAGACCACACACGAAAATCCTGTGATTTTACATTTTACTTATCGTTAATCG
AATGTATATCTATTTAATCTGCTTTTCTTGTCTAATAAATATATATGTAAAGTACGCTTTTTGTTGAAAT
TTTTTAAACCTTTGTTTATTTTTTTTTCTTCATTCCGTAACTCTTCTACCTTCTTTATTTACTTTCTAAA
ATCCAAATACAAAACATAAAAATAAATAAACACAGAGTAAATTCCCAAATTATTCCATCATTAAAAGATA
CGAGGCGCGTGTAAGTTACAGGCAAGCGATCCGTCAGGTGGCACTTTTCGGGGAAATGTGCGCGGAACCC
CTATTTGTTTATTTTTCTAAATACATTCAAATATGTATCCGCTCATGAGACAATAACCCTGATAAATGCT
TCAATAATATTGAAAAAGGAAGAGTATGAGTATTCAACATTTCCGTGTCGCCCTTATTCCCTTTTTTGCG
GCATTTTGCCTTCCTGTTTTTGCTCACCCAGAAACGCTGGTGAAAGTAAAAGATGCTGAAGATCAGTTGG
GTGCACGAGTGGGTTACATCGAACTGGATCTCAACAGCGGTAAGATCCTTGAGAGTTTTCGCCCCGAAGA
ACGTTTTCCAATGATGAGCACTTTTAAAGTTCTGCTATGTGGCGCGGTATTATCCCGTATTGACGCCGGG
CAAGAGCAACTCGGTCGCCGCATACACTATTCTCAGAATGACTTGGTTGAGTACTCACCAGTCACAGAAA
AGCATCTTACGGATGGCATGACAGTAAGAGAATTATGCAGTGCTGCCATAACCATGAGTGATAACACTGC
GGCCAACTTACTTCTGACAACGATCGGAGGACCGAAGGAGCTAACCGCTTTTTTGCACAACATGGGGGAT
CATGTAACTCGCCTTGATCGTTGGGAACCGGAGCTGAATGAAGCCATACCAAACGACGAGCGTGACACCA
CGATGCCTGTAGCAATGGCAACAACGTTGCGCAAACTATTAACTGGCGAACTACTTACTCTAGCTTCCCG
GCAACAATTAATAGACTGGATGGAGGCGGATAAAGTTGCAGGACCACTTCTGCGCTCGGCCCTTCCGGCT
GGCTGGTTTATTGCTGATAAATCTGGAGCCGGTGAGCGTGGGTCTCGCGGTATCATTGCAGCACTGGGGC
CAGATGGTAAGCCCTCCCGTATCGTAGTTATCTACACGACGGGGAGTCAGGCAACTATGGATGAACGAAA
TAGACAGATCGCTGAGATAGGTGCCTCACTGATTAAGCATTGGTAACTGTCAGACCAAGTTTACTCATAT
ATACTTTAGATTGATTTAAAACTTCATTTTTAATTTAAAAGGATCTAGGTGAAGATCCTTTTTGATAATC
TCATGACCAAAATCCCTTAACGTGAGTTTTCGTTCCACTGAGCGTCAGACCCCGTAGAAAAGATCAAAGG
ATCTTCTTGAGATCCTTTTTTTCTGCGCGTAATCTGCTGCTTGCAAACAAAAAAACCACCGCTACCAGCG
GTGGTTTGTTTGCCGGATCAAGAGCTACCAACTCTTTTTCCGAAGGTAACTGGCTTCAGCAGAGCGCAGA
TACCAAATACTGTTCTTCTAGTGTAGCCGTAGTTAGGCCACCACTTCAAGAACTCTGTAGCACCGCCTAC
ATACCTCGCTCTGCTAATCCTGTTACCAGTGGCTGCTGCCAGTGGCGATAAGTCGTGTCTTACCGGGTTG
GACTCAAGACGATAGTTACCGGATAAGGCGCAGCGGTCGGGCTGAACGGGGGGTTCGTGCACACAGCCCA
GCTTGGAGCGAACGACCTACACCGAACTGAGATACCTACAGCGTGAGCTATGAGAAAGCGCCACGCTTCC
CGAAGGGAGAAAGGCGGACAGGTATCCGGTAAGCGGCAGGGTCGGAACAGGAGAGCGCACGAGGGAGCTT
CCAGGGGGAAACGCCTGGTATCTTTATAGTCCTGTCGGGTTTCGCCACCTCTGACTTGAGCGTCGATTTT
TGTGATGCTCGTCAGGGGGGCGGAGCCTATGGAAAAACGCCAGCAACGCGGCCTTTTTACGGTTCCTGGC
CTTTTGCTGGCCTTTTGCTCACATGTTCTTTCCTGCGTTATCCCCTGATTCTGTGGATAACCGTATTACC
GCCTTTGAGTGAGCTGATACCGCTCGCCGCAGCCGAACGACCGAGCGCAGCGAGTCAGTGAGCGAGGAAG
CGGAAGAGCGCCCAATACGCAAACCGCCTCTCCCCGCGCGTTGGCCGATTCATTAATGCAGCTGGCACGA
CAGGTTTCCCGACTGGAAAGCGGGCAGTGAGCGCAACGCAATTAATGTGAGTTAGCTCACTCATTAGGCA
CCCCAGGCTTTACACTTTATGCTTCCGGCTCGTATGTTGTGTGGAATTGTGAGCGGATAACAATTTCACA
CAGGAAACAGCTATGACCATGATTACGCCAAGCTCGAAATTAACCCTCACTAAAGGGAACAAAAGCTGGT
ACCGGGCCCCCCCTCGAGACTTCAAAGCATGGTTTGGTTTGGGCCAGGCTTATGCTCTCCTGGACATGCA
TTTATATTCTCTTTACTACTTCCAGAAAGCTTGCACTTTGAAACCTTGGGATCGTCGGATTTGGCAAGTA
TTGGGAGAATGTTATAGTAAGACGGGAAATAAGGTAGAAGCTATAAAATGCTACAAAAGATCCATAAAAG
CTTCACAAACGGTCGATCAAAATACTTCAATATATTACCGGTTAGCGCAACTATATGAAGAACTTGAAGA
CTTGCAAGAATGTAAGAAGTTCATGATGAAATGTGTAGATGTGGAAGAACTTCTGGAAGGTATAGTAACA
GATGAAACCGTGAAGGCTAGGCTTTGGCTGGCAATATTTGAGATTAAGGCAGGAAACTACCAATTGGCTT
ATGATTATGCCATGGGGGTATCTAGTGGAACGTCTCAAGAGATTGAAGAGGCTCGTATGCTGGCTCGGGA
GTGCAGAAGGCATATGTAGTGAAGTGAACATACACATAGCTATTCGTACTAAATGATATGAAATTTTTAT
AAATGCCAGGCTATATAGCTATTTAAAGTGACCATGGCAGAAGGATGAACCGAGGTAATACGGCTAGTAC
AAAAGCAACAAAGTTAGGAATACAATTTGAGAAACGAAGACCATAGAAAATACTTGTGCGATTGAACTTC
CTTCCAAAAAAAAAATAGCGTCAAAGAAAG
Features (pLannotate 1.2.2; 21 found; start..end, strand, type, name):
      1..7239    +  CDS            PRP8 (sequence partly withheld): PRP8_YEAST - Also known as DBF3, DNA39, RNA8, SLT21, USA2. Experimental evidence at protein level: Swiss-Prot protein existence level 1. Functions as a scaffold that mediates the ordered assembly of spliceosomal proteins and snRNAs. Required for association of BRR2 with the spliceosomal U5 snRNP, and the subsequent assembly of the U4/U6-U5 tri-snRNP complex. Functions as scaffold that positions spliceosomal U2, U5 and U6 snRNAs at splice sites on pre-mRNA substrates, so that splicing can occur. Interacts with both the 5' and the 3' splice site, as well as the branch region. Has a role in branc
   7771..9051    +  CDS            DNA2 (fragment): DNA2_YEAST - Experimental evidence at protein level: Swiss-Prot protein existence level 1. Key enzyme involved in DNA replication and DNA repair. Involved in Okazaki fragments processing by cleaving long flaps that escape FEN1: flaps that are longer than 27 nucleotides are coated by replication protein A complex (RPA), leading to recruit DNA2 which cleaves the flap until it is too short to bind RPA and becomes a substrate for FEN1. Also involved in 5'-end resection of DNA during double-strand break (DSB) repair by mediating the cleavage of 5'-ssDNA. Possesses different enzymatic activities, su
   9064..9082    -  promoter       T7 promoter: promoter for bacteriophage T7 RNA polymerase
   9085..9242    +  CDS            lacZα (fragment): LacZα fragment of β-galactosidase; lacZ fragment
   9246..9674    +  rep_origin     f1 ori (sequence partly withheld): f1 bacteriophage origin of replication; arrow indicates direction of (+) strand synthesis
   9702..9753    -  misc_feature   bom (fragment): basis of mobility region from pBR322
   9961..10623   -  CDS            HIS3: imidazoleglycerol-phosphate dehydratase, required for histidine biosynthesis; S. cerevisiae HIS3; yeast auxotrophic marker
  10624..10811   -  promoter       HIS3 promoter: S. cerevisiae HIS3
  10861..10941   +  CDS            MRM1 (fragment): MRM1_YEAST - Also known as PET56 From Saccharomyces cerevisiae (strain ATCC 204508 / S288c) (Baker's yeast).
  10942..10991   -  misc_feature   bom (fragment): basis of mobility region from pBR322
  11093..11128   -  CDS            rop (fragment): Rop protein, which maintains plasmids at low copy number; rop
  11203..11706   +  misc_feature   CEN/ARS: S. cerevisiae CEN6 centromere fused to an autonomously replicating sequence
  11736..11840   +  promoter       AmpR promoter: bla
  11841..12701   +  CDS            AmpR: β-lactamase; bla; confers resistance to ampicillin, carbenicillin, and related antibiotics
  12872..13460   +  rep_origin     ori: high-copy-number ColE1/pMB1/pBR322/pUC origin of replication
  13643..13735   +  CDS            lacI (fragment): lac repressor; lacI; The lac repressor binds to the lac operator to inhibit transcription in E. coli. This inhibition can be relieved by adding lactose or isopropyl-β-D-thiogalactopyranoside (IPTG).
  13748..13769   +  protein_bind   CAP binding site: CAP binding activates transcription in the presence of cAMP. E. coli catabolite activator protein
  13784..13814   +  promoter       lac promoter: promoter for the E. coli lac operon
  13818..13840   +  protein_bind   lac operator (fragment): The lac repressor binds to the lac operator to inhibit transcription in E. coli. This inhibition can be relieved by adding lactose or isopropyl-β-D-thiogalactopyranoside (IPTG). lac repressor encoded by lacI
  13883..13901   +  promoter       T3 promoter: promoter for bacteriophage T3 RNA polymerase
  13927..14421   +  CDS            CDC23 (fragment): CDC23_YEAST - Experimental evidence at protein level: Swiss-Prot protein existence level 1. Component of the anaphase promoting complex/cyclosome (APC/C), a cell cycle-regulated E3 ubiquitin-protein ligase complex that controls progression through mitosis and the G1 phase of the cell cycle. The APC/C is thought to confer substrate specificity and, in the presence of ubiquitin-conjugating E2 enzymes, it catalyzes the formation of protein-ubiquitin conjugates that are subsequently degraded by the 26S proteasome. In early mitosis, the APC/C is activated by CDC20 and targets securin PDS1, the B-ty
