[The description below was written by a language model from this plasmid's Addgene catalogue record and pLannotate feature annotations shown in this document.]
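Description:
pRS313 - prp8 H1863E is a yeast–E. coli shuttle plasmid of about 14.6 kb that carries a mutant allele of the Saccharomyces cerevisiae splicing factor gene PRP8 on the pRS313 backbone. The backbone provides a CEN6/ARS element, which lets the plasmid replicate autonomously and segregate like a small chromosome at low copy in yeast. It also carries the HIS3 auxotrophic marker with its own promoter for selection in his3 strains. For propagation in bacteria it has a ColE1/pUC-type origin and the β-lactamase gene for ampicillin resistance. An f1 origin and the remnants of the lacZα/lac promoter cloning region, flanked by T3 and T7 promoters, are also present as standard pRS-series features.

The insert is a genomic fragment containing the full PRP8 open reading frame (roughly 7.2 kb) with the H1863E substitution. No heterologous yeast promoter is annotated. Partial coding sequences of CDC23 upstream and DNA2 downstream of PRP8 suggest that the gene was cloned with flanking chromosomal sequence, so expression is probably driven by the native PRP8 regulatory regions, although the record does not say so explicitly. No epitope tag or reporter is annotated.

Prp8 is a U5 snRNP protein that acts as a scaffold positioning the U2, U5 and U6 snRNAs and the pre-mRNA splice sites in the spliceosome. The associated publication concerns a structural toggle in the Prp8 RNaseH domain that balances splicing fidelity against catalytic efficiency. This plasmid therefore appears to be one of a set of prp8 alleles used to study the effects of that domain on splicing in yeast. The catalogue purpose itself is stated only as "yeast vector".
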