Addgene plasmid #90973: pRS313 - prp8 H1863E
Purpose: yeast vector
Depositing lab: Christine Guthrie. Depositing organization: University of California, San Francisco (UCSF). Publication: Structural toggle in the RNaseH domain of Prp8 helps balance splicing fidelity and catalytic efficiency. Mayerle M, Raghavan M, Ledoux S, Price A, Stepankiw N, Hadjivassiliou H, Moehle EA, Mendoza SD, Pleiss JA, Guthrie C, Abelson J. Proc Natl Acad Sci U S A. 2017 Apr 17. pii: 201701462. doi: 10.1073/pnas.1701462114. PubMed 28416677.
Backbone
  Vector backbone: pRS313
  Vector type: Yeast Expression
  Selectable markers: HIS3
Growth in bacteria
  Bacterial resistance: Ampicillin, 100 μg/mL
  Growth temperature: 37°C
  Growth strain: DH5alpha
  Copy number: Unknown
Gene/Insert
  Gene/Insert name: PRP8
  Species: S. cerevisiae (budding yeast)
  Mutation: H1863E
  Entrez Gene: PRP8 (a.k.a. YHR165C, DBF3, DNA39, RNA8, SLT21, USA2)
Resource information
  A portion of this plasmid was derived from a plasmid made by: Kuhn and Brow, Genetics 155: 1667–1682; Price et al., RNA. 2014 Jan;20(1):46-60
Terms and licenses: Academic/Nonprofit Terms; Industry Terms: Not Available to Industry
How to cite: pRS313 - prp8 H1863E was a gift from Christine Guthrie (Addgene plasmid # 90973 ; http://n2t.net/addgene:90973 ; RRID:Addgene_90973)
